Addgene plasmid #239715: pKG2023_pGEEC509_pShip-UbC-mRuby2-WPRE
Purpose: Plasmid expressing mRuby2 with the UbC promoter and WPRE 3' UTR
Depositing lab: Kate Galloway. Depositing organization: Massachusetts Institute of Technology. Publication: High-resolution profiling reveals coupled transcriptional and translational regulation of transgenes. Peterman EL, Ploessl DS, Love KS, Sanabria V, Daniels RF, Johnstone CP, Godavarti DR, Kabaria SR, Oakes CG, Pai AA, Galloway KE. Nucleic Acids Research, Volume 53, Issue 11, 24 June 2025, gkaf528 10.1093/nar/gkaf528 PubMed 39651241.
Backbone
  Vector backbone: pShip
  Vector type: Synthetic Biology
Growth in bacteria
  Bacterial resistance: Kanamycin, 50 μg/mL
  Growth temperature: 30°C
  Growth strain: NEB Stable
  Copy number: High Copy
Gene/Insert
  Gene/Insert name: mRuby2
  Species: Entacmaea quadricolor
  Cloning method: Golden Gate
Terms and licenses: Academic/Nonprofit Terms; Industry Terms: Not Available to Industry
Depositor comments: Please visit https://doi.org/10.1101/2024.11.26.625483 for bioRxiv preprint.
How to cite: pKG2023_pGEEC509_pShip-UbC-mRuby2-WPRE was a gift from Kate Galloway (Addgene plasmid # 239715 ; http://n2t.net/addgene:239715 ; RRID:Addgene_239715)
