[The description below was written by a language model from this plasmid's Addgene catalogue record and pLannotate feature annotations shown in this document.]
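Description:
pKG2023_pGEEC509_pShip-UbC-mRuby2-WPRE is a compact (about 4.6 kb) synthetic-biology plasmid built on the pShip backbone by Golden Gate assembly, carrying a single mammalian reporter transcription unit. It is propagated in E. coli through a high-copy ColE1/pUC-type origin and selected with kanamycin via an aph(3')-Ia aminoglycoside phosphotransferase gene. Two bacterial terminators from the rrnB operon (T1 and T2) lie between the origin and the payload, where they probably insulate the insert from read-through transcription originating in the backbone. No viral packaging elements, recombinase sites or eukaryotic-specific selection cassette are annotated, so the plasmid appears suited to direct delivery such as transfection rather than viral or integrating routes.

The payload consists of the human ubiquitin C (UbC) promoter, a constitutive promoter active across many mammalian cell types, driving mRuby2, a constitutively fluorescent red protein derived from the sea anemone Entacmaea quadricolor. Immediately downstream of the coding sequence is the woodchuck hepatitis virus posttranscriptional regulatory element (WPRE), which serves as the 3' UTR and generally enhances transcript stability, export and overall expression. The feature table does not annotate a polyadenylation signal; the WPRE annotation runs to the end of the circular record, so whether one lies in the unannotated backbone sequence that follows is not stated.

According to the record, the construct simply expresses mRuby2 from this defined promoter and 3' UTR pairing. This fits the associated study of coupled transcriptional and translational regulation of transgenes, in which the plasmid plausibly serves as one member of a series comparing how different regulatory parts shape reporter output.
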