Features (pLannotate 1.2.2; 7 found; start..end, strand, type, name):
    122..931     +  CDS            KanR: aminoglycoside phosphotransferase; aph(3')-Ia; confers resistance to kanamycin in bacteria or G418 (Geneticin®) in eukaryotes
   1021..1609    +  rep_origin     ori: high-copy-number ColE1/pMB1/pBR322/pUC origin of replication
   1777..1820    -  terminator     rrnB T1 terminator: Escherichia coli rrnB; transcription terminator T1 from the E. coli rrnB gene
   1952..1979    +  terminator     rrnB T2 terminator: transcription terminator T2 from the E. coli rrnB gene
   2047..3258    +  promoter       UbC promoter: human ubiquitin C promoter
   3269..3979    +  CDS            mRuby2: mRuby2 is a basic (constitutively fluorescent) red fluorescent protein published in 2012, derived from Entacmaea quadricolor. It has moderate acid sensitivity.
   3993..4581    +  misc_feature   WPRE: woodchuck hepatitis virus posttranscriptional regulatory element
>Addgene plasmid #239715 | pKG2023_pGEEC509_pShip-UbC-mRuby2-WPRE | addgene full sequence | sequence record 475982 | Addgene NGS Result
CGCTCGCTGACTGCAGGTGCCCGTGTCTCAAAATCTCTGATGTTACATTGCACAAGATAAAAATATATCA
TCATGAACAATAAAACTGTCTGCTTACATAAACAGTAATACAAGGGGTGTTATGAGCCATATTCAACGGG
AAACGTCGAGGCCGCGATTAAATTCCAACATGGATGCTGATTTATATGGGTATAAATGGGCTCGCGATAA
TGTCGGGCAATCAGGTGCGACAATCTATCGCTTGTATGGGAAGCCCGATGCGCCAGAGTTGTTTCTGAAA
CATGGCAAAGGTAGCGTTGCCAATGATGTTACAGATGAGATGGTCAGACTAAACTGGCTGACGGAATTTA
TGCCTCTTCCGACCATCAAGCATTTTATCCGTACTCCTGGTGATGCATGGTTACTCACCACTGCGATCCC
CGGAAAAACAGCATTCCAGGTATTAGAAGAATATCCTGATTCAGGTGAAAATATTGTTGATGCGCTGGCA
GTGTTCCTGCGCCGGTTGCATTCGATTCCTGTTTGTAATTGTCCTTTTAACAGCGATCGCGTATTTCGTC
TAGCTCAGGCGCAATCACGAATGAATAACGGTTTGGTTGATGCGAGTGATTTTGATGACGAGCGTAATGG
CTGGCCTGTTGAACAAGTCTGGAAAGAAATGCATAAACTTTTGCCATTCTCACCGGATTCAGTCGTCACT
CATGGTGATTTCTCACTTGATAACCTTATTTTTGACGAGGGGAAATTAATAGGTTGTATTGATGTTGGAC
GAGTCGGAATCGCAGACCGATACCAGGATCTTGCCATCCTATGGAACTGCCTCGGTGAGTTTTCTCCTTC
ATTACAGAAACGGCTTTTTCAAAAATATGGTATTGATAATCCTGATATGAATAAATTGCAGTTTCATTTG
ATGCTCGATGAGTTTTTCTAATCAGAATTGGTTAATTGGTTGTAACATTATTCAGATTGGGCCCCGTTCC
ACTGAGCGTCAGACCCCGTAGAAAAGATCAAAGGATCTTCTTGAGATCCTTTTTTTCTGCGCGTAATCTG
CTGCTTGCAAACAAAAAAACCACCGCTACCAGCGGTGGTTTGTTTGCCGGATCAAGAGCTACCAACTCTT
TTTCCGAAGGTAACTGGCTTCAGCAGAGCGCAGATACCAAATACTGTTCTTCTAGTGTAGCCGTAGTTAG
GCCACCACTTCAAGAACTCTGTAGCACCGCCTACATACCTCGCTCTGCTAATCCTGTTACCAGTGGCTGC
TGCCAGTGGCGATAAGTCGTGTCTTACCGGGTTGGACTCAAGACGATAGTTACCGGATAAGGCGCAGCGG
TCGGGCTGAACGGGGGGTTCGTGCACACAGCCCAGCTTGGAGCGAACGACCTACACCGAACTGAGATACC
TACAGCGTGAGCTATGAGAAAGCGCCACGCTTCCCGAAGGGAGAAAGGCGGACAGGTATCCGGTAAGCGG
CAGGGTCGGAACAGGAGAGCGCACGAGGGAGCTTCCAGGGGGAAACGCCTGGTATCTTTATAGTCCTGTC
GGGTTTCGCCACCTCTGACTTGAGCGTCGATTTTTGTGATGCTCGTCAGGGGGGCGGAGCCTATGGAAAA
ACGCCAGCAACGCGGCCTTTTTACGGTTCCTGGCCTTTTGCTGGCCTTTTGCTCACATGTTCTTTCCTGC
GTTATCCCCTGATTCTGTGGATAACCGTATTACCGCTAGCATGGATCTCGGGGACGTCTAACTACTAAGC
GAGAGTAGGGAACTGCCAGGCATCAAATAAAACGAAAGGCTCAGTCGGAAGACTGGGCCTTTCGTTTTAT
CTGTTGTTTGTCGGTGAACGCTCTCCTGAGTAGGACAAATCCGCCGGGAGCGGATTTGAACGTTGTGAAG
CAACGGCCCGGAGGGTGGCGGGCAGGACGCCCGCCATAAACTGCCAGGCATCAAACTAAGCAGAAGGCCA
TCCTGACGGATGGCCTTTTTGCGTTTCTACAAACTCTTCCTGTTAGTTAGTTACTTAAGCTCGGGCCCAC
CTGCAGTCTACTTACTGGCCTCCGCGCCGGGTTTTGGCGCCTCCCGCGGGCGCCCCCCTCCTCACGGCGA
GCGCTGCCACGTCAGACGAAGGGCGCAGCGAGCGTCCTGATCCTTCCGCCCGGACGCTCAGGACAGCGGC
CCGCTGCTCATAAGACTCGGCCTTAGAACCCCAGTATCAGCAGAAGGACATTTTAGGACGGGACTTGGGT
GACTCTAGGGCACTGGTTTTCTTTCCAGAGAGCGGAACAGGCGAGGAAAAGTAGTCCCTTCTCGGCGATT
CTGCGGAGGGATCTCCGTGGGGCGGTGAACGCCGATGATTATATAAGGACGCGCCGGGTGTGGCACAGCT
AGTTCCGTCGCAGCCGGGATTTGGGTCGCGGTTCTTGTTTGTGGATCGCTGTGATCGTCACTTGGTGAGT
AGCGGGCTGCTGGGCTGGCCGGGGCTTTCGTGGCCGCCGGGCCGCTCGGTGGGACGGAAGCGTGTGGAGA
GATCGCCAAGGGCTGTAGTCTGGGTCCGCGAGCAAGGTTGCCCTGAACTGGGGGTTGGGGGGAGCGCAGC
AAAATGGCGGCTGTTCCCGAGTCTTGAATGGAAGACGCTTGTGAGGCGGGCTGTGAGGTCGTTGAAACAA
GGTGGGGGGCATGGTGGGCGGCAAGAACCCAAGGTCTTGAGGCCTTCGCTAATGCGGGAAAGCTCTTATT
CGGGTGAGATGGGCTGGGGCACCATCTGGGGACCCTGACGTGAAGTTTGTCACTGACTGGAGAACTCGGT
TTGTCGTCTGTTGCGGGGGCGGCAGTTATGGCGGTGCCGTTGGGCAGTGCACCCGTACCTTTGGGAGCGC
GCGCCCTCGTCGTGTCGTGACGTCACCCGTTCTGTTGGCTTATAATGCAGGGTGGGGCCACCTGTCGGTA
GGTGTGCGGTAGGCTTTTCTCCGTCGCAGGACGCAGGGTTCGGGCCTAGGGTAGGCTCTCCTGAATCGAC
AGGCGCCGGACCTCTGGTGAGGGGAGGGATAAGTGAGGCGTCAGTTTCTTTGGTCGGTTTTATGTACCTA
TCTTCTTAAGTAGCTGAAGCTCCGGTTTTGAACTATGCGCTCGGGGTTGGCGAGTGTGTTTTGTGAAGTT
TTTTAGGCACCTTTTGAAATGTAATCATTTGGGTCAATATGTAATTTTCAGTGTTAGACTAGTAAATTGT
CCGCTAAATTCTGGCCGTTTTTGGCTTTTTTGTTAGACAATGGCCACCATGGTGTCTAAGGGCGAAGAGC
TGATCAAGGAAAATATGCGTATGAAGGTGGTCATGGAAGGTTCGGTCAACGGCCACCAATTCAAATGCAC
AGGTGAAGGAGAAGGCAATCCGTACATGGGAACTCAAACCATGAGGATCAAAGTCATCGAGGGAGGACCC
CTGCCATTTGCCTTTGACATTCTTGCCACGTCGTTCATGTATGGCAGCCGTACTTTTATCAAGTACCCGA
AAGGCATTCCTGATTTCTTTAAACAGTCCTTTCCTGAGGGTTTTACTTGGGAAAGAGTTACGAGATACGA
AGATGGTGGAGTCGTCACCGTCATGCAGGACACCAGCCTTGAGGATGGCTGTCTCGTTTACCACGTCCAA
GTCAGAGGGGTAAACTTTCCCTCCAATGGTCCCGTGATGCAGAAGAAGACCAAGGGTTGGGAGCCTAATA
CAGAGATGATGTATCCAGCAGATGGTGGTCTGAGGGGATACACTCATATGGCACTGAAAGTTGATGGTGG
TGGCCATCTGTCTTGCTCTTTCGTAACAACTTACAGGTCAAAAAAGACCGTCGGGAACATCAAGATGCCC
GGTATCCATGCCGTTGATCACCGCCTGGAAAGGTTAGAGGAAAGTGACAATGAAATGTTCGTAGTACAAC
GCGAACACGCAGTTGCCAAGTTCGCCGGGCTTGGTGGTGGGATGGACGAGCTGTACAAGTAACAACGCCG
ATAATCAACCTCTGGATTACAAAATTTGTGAAAGATTGACTGGTATTCTTAACTATGTTGCTCCTTTTAC
GCTATGTGGATACGCTGCTTTAATGCCTTTGTATCATGCTATTGCTTCCCGTATGGCTTTCATTTTCTCC
TCCTTGTATAAATCCTGGTTGCTGTCTCTTTATGAGGAGTTGTGGCCCGTTGTCAGGCAACGTGGCGTGG
TGTGCACTGTGTTTGCTGACGCAACCCCCACTGGTTGGGGCATTGCCACCACCTGTCAGCTCCTTTCCGG
GACTTTCGCTTTCCCCCTCCCTATTGCCACGGCGGAACTCATCGCCGCCTGCCTTGCCCGCTGCTGGACA
GGGGCTCGGCTGTTGGGCACTGACAATTCCGTGGTGTTGTCGGGGAAATCATCGTCCTTTCCTTGGCTGC
TCGCCTGTGTTGCCACCTGGATTCTGCGCGGGACGTCCTTCTGCTACGTCCCTTCGGCCCTCAATCCAGC
GGACCTTCCTTCCCGCGGCCTGCTGCCGGCTCTGCGGCCTCTTCCGCGTCTTCGCCTTCGCCCTCAGACG
AGTCGGATCTCCCTTTGGGCCGCCTCCCCGC
